>Addgene plasmid #124771 | LRG2.1-CyOFP1 | addgene full sequence | sequence record 243744 | Addgene NGS Result
GCCGCAGCCGAACGACCGAGCGCAGCGAGTCAGTGAGCGAGGAAGCGGAAGAGCGCCCAATACGCAAACC
GCCTCTCCCCGCGCGTTGGCCGATTCATTAATGCAGCTGGCACGACAGGTTTCCCGACTGGAAAGCGGGC
AGTGAGCGCAACGCAATTAATGTGAGTTAGCTCACTCATTAGGCACCCCAGGCTTTACACTTTATGCTTC
CGGCTCGTATGTTGTGTGGAATTGTGAGCGGATAACAATTTCACACAGGAAACAGCTATGACCATGATTA
CGCCAAGCGCGCAATTAACCCTCACTAAAGGGAACAAAAGCTGGAGCTGCAAGCTTAATGTAGTCTTATG
CAATACTCTTGTAGTCTTGCAACATGGTAACGATGAGTTAGCAACATGCCTTACAAGGAGAGAAAAAGCA
CCGTGCATGCCGATTGGTGGAAGTAAGGTGGTACGATCGTGCCTTATTAGGAAGGCAACAGACGGGTCTG
ACATGGATTGGACGAACCACTGAATTGCCGCATTGCAGAGATATTGTATTTAAGTGCCTAGCTCGATACA
TAAACGGGTCTCTCTGGTTAGACCAGATCTGAGCCTGGGAGCTCTCTGGCTAACTAGGGAACCCACTGCT
TAAGCCTCAATAAAGCTTGCCTTGAGTGCTTCAAGTAGTGTGTGCCCGTCTGTTGTGTGACTCTGGTAAC
TAGAGATCCCTCAGACCCTTTTAGTCAGTGTGGAAAATCTCTAGCAGTGGCGCCCGAACAGGGACTTGAA
AGCGAAAGGGAAACCAGAGGAGCTCTCTCGACGCAGGACTCGGCTTGCTGAAGCGCGCACGGCAAGAGGC
GAGGGGCGGCGACTGGTGAGTACGCCAAAAATTTTGACTAGCGGAGGCTAGAAGGAGAGAGATGGGTGCG
AGAGCGTCAGTATTAAGCGGGGGAGAATTAGATCGCGATGGGAAAAAATTCGGTTAAGGCCAGGGGGAAA
GAAAAAATATAAATTAAAACATATAGTATGGGCAAGCAGGGAGCTAGAACGATTCGCAGTTAATCCTGGC
CTGTTAGAAACATCAGAAGGCTGTAGACAAATACTGGGACAGCTACAACCATCCCTTCAGACAGGATCAG
AAGAACTTAGATCATTATATAATACAGTAGCAACCCTCTATTGTGTGCATCAAAGGATAGAGATAAAAGA
CACCAAGGAAGCTTTAGACAAGATAGAGGAAGAGCAAAACAAAAGTAAGACCACCGCACAGCAAGCGGCC
GCTGATCTTCAGACCTGGAGGAGGAGATATGAGGGACAATTGGAGAAGTGAATTATATAAATATAAAGTA
GTAAAAATTGAACCATTAGGAGTAGCACCCACCAAGGCAAAGAGAAGAGTGGTGCAGAGAGAAAAAAGAG
CAGTGGGAATAGGAGCTTTGTTCCTTGGGTTCTTGGGAGCAGCAGGAAGCACTATGGGCGCAGCGTCAAT
GACGCTGACGGTACAGGCCAGACAATTATTGTCTGGTATAGTGCAGCAGCAGAACAATTTGCTGAGGGCT
ATTGAGGCGCAACAGCATCTGTTGCAACTCACAGTCTGGGGCATCAAGCAGCTCCAGGCAAGAATCCTGG
CTGTGGAAAGATACCTAAAGGATCAACAGCTCCTGGGGATTTGGGGTTGCTCTGGAAAACTCATTTGCAC
CACTGCTGTGCCTTGGAATGCTAGTTGGAGTAATAAATCTCTGGAACAGATTTGGAATCACACGACCTGG
ATGGAGTGGGACAGAGAAATTAACAATTACACAAGCTTAATACACTCCTTAATTGAAGAATCGCAAAACC
AGCAAGAAAAGAATGAACAAGAATTATTGGAATTAGATAAATGGGCAAGTTTGTGGAATTGGTTTAACAT
AACAAATTGGCTGTGGTATATAAAATTATTCATAATGATAGTAGGAGGCTTGGTAGGTTTAAGAATAGTT
TTTGCTGTACTTTCTATAGTGAATAGAGTTAGGCAGGGATATTCACCATTATCGTTTCAGACCCACCTCC
CAACCCCGAGGGGACCCAGAGAGGGCCTATTTCCCATGATTCCTTCATATTTGCATATACGATACAAGGC
TGTTAGAGAGATAATTAGAATTAATTTGACTGTAAACACAAAGATATTAGTACAAAATACGTGACGTAGA
AAGTAATAATTTCTTGGGTAGTTTGCAGTTTTAAAATTATGTTTTAAAATGGACTATCATATGCTTACCG
TAACTTGAAAGTATTTCGATTTCTTGGCTTTATATATCTTGTGGAAAGGACGAAACACCGGAGACGGTTG
TAAATGAGCACACAAAATACACATGCTAAAATATTATATTCTATGACCTTTATAAAATCAACCAAAATCT
TCTTTTTAATAACTTTAGTATCAATAATTAGAATTTTTATGTTCCTTTTTGCAAACTTTTAATAAAAATG
AGCAAAATAAAAAAACGCTAGTTTTAGTAACTCGCGTTGTTTTCTTCACCTTTAATAATAGCTACTCCAC
CACTTGTTCCTAAGCGGTCAGCTCCTGCTTCAATCATTTTTTGAGCATCTTCAAATGTTCTAACTCCACC
AGCTGCTTTAACTAAAGCATTGTCTTTAACAACTGACTTCATTAGTTTAACATCTTCAAATGTTGCACCT
GATTTTGAAAATCCTGTTGATGTTTTAACAAATTCTAATCCAGCTTCAACAGCTATTTCACAAGCTTTCA
TGATTTCTTCTTTTGTTAATAAACAATTTTCCATAATACATTTAACAACATGTGATCCAGCTGCTTTTTT
TACAGCTTTCATGTCTTCTAAAACTAATTCATAATTTTTGTCTTTTAATGCACCAATATTTAATACCATA
TCAATTTCTGTTGCACCATCTTTAATTGCTTCAGAAACTTCGAATGCTTTTGTAGCTGTTGTGCATGCAC
CTAGAGGAAAACCTACAACATTTGTTATTCCTACATTTGTGCCTTTTAATAATTCTTTACAATAGCTTGT
TCAATATGAATTAACACAAACTGTTGCAAAATCAAATTCAATTGCTTCATCACATAATTGTTTAATTTCA
GCTTTCGTAGCATCTTGTTTTAATAATGTGTGATCTATATATTTGTTTAGTTTCATTTTTTCTCCTATAT
ATTCATTTTTAATTTTAATTCTTTAATAATTTCGTCTACTTTAACTTTAGCGTTTTGAACAGATTCACCA
ACACCTATAAAATAAATTTTTAGTTTAGGTTCAGTTCCACTTGGGCGAACAGCAAATCATGACTTATCTT
CTAAATAAAATTTTAGTAAGTCTTGTCCTGGCATATTATACATTCCATCGATGTAGTCTTCAACATTAAC
AACTTTAAGTCCAGCAATTTGAGTTAAGGGTGTTGCTCTCAATGATTTCATTAATGGTTCAATTTTTAAT
TTCTTTTCTTCTGGTTTAAAATTCAAGTTTAAAGTGAAAGTGTAATATGCACCCATTTCTTTAAATAAAT
CTTCTAAATAGTCTACTAATGTTTTATTTTGTTTTTTATAAAATCAAGCAGCCTCTGCTATTAATATAGA
AGCTTGTATTCCATCTTTATCTCTAGCTGAGTCATCAATTACATATCCATAACTTTCTTCATAAGCAAAA
ACAAAATTTAATCCGTTATCTTCTTCTTTAGCAATTTCTCTACCCATTCATTTAAATCCAGTTAAAGTTT
TTACAATATTAACTCCATATTTTTCATGAGCGATTCTATCACCCAAATCACTTGTTACAAAACTTGAATA
TAGAGCCGGATTTTTTGGAATGCTATTTAAGCGTTTTAGATTTGATAATTTTCAATCAATTAAAATTGGT
CCTGTTTGATTTCCATCTAATCTTACAAAATGACCATCATGTTTTATTGCCATTCCAAATCTGTCAGCAT
CTGGGTCATTCATAATAATAATATCTGCATCATGTTTAATACCATATTCAAGCGGTATTTTTCATGCAGG
ATCAAATTCTGGATTTGGATTTACAACATTTTTAAATGTTTCATCTTCAAATGCATGCTCTTCAACCTCA
ATAACGTTATATCCTGATTCACGTAATATTTTTGGGGTAAATTTAGTTCCTGTTCCATTAACTGCGCTAA
AAATAATTTTTAAATCTTTTTTAGCTTCTTGCTCTTTTTTGTACGTCTCTGTTTAAGAGCTATGCTGGAA
ACAGCATAGCAAGTTTAAATAAGGCTAGTCCGTTATCAACTTTGCTGGAAACAGCAAAGTGGCACCGAGT
CGGTGCTTTTTTTGAATTCTAGATCTTGAGACAAATGGCAGTATTCATCCACAATTTTAAAAGAAAAGGG
GGGATTGGGGGGTACAGTGCAGGGGAAAGAATAGTAGACATAATAGCAACAGACATACAAACTAAAGAAT
TACAAAAACAAATTACAAAAATTCAAAATTTTCGGGTTTATTACAGGGACAGCAGAGATCCACTTTGGCG
CCGGCTCGAGTGGCTCCGGTGCCCGTCAGTGGGCAGAGCGCACATCGCCCACAGTCCCCGAGAAGTTGGG
GGGAGGGGTCGGCAATTGAACCGGTGCCTAGAGAAGGTGGCGCGGGGTAAACTGGGAAAGTGATGTCGTG
TACTGGCTCCGCCTTTTTCCCGAGGGTGGGGGAGAACCGTATATAAGTGCAGTAGTCGCCGTGAACGTTC
TTTTTCGCAACGGGTTTGCCGCCAGAACACAGGTGTCGTGACGCGGGATCCATGGTGAGCAAGGGCGAGG
AGCTGATCAAGGAGAACATGAGAAGCAAGCTGTACCTGGAAGGCAGCGTGAACGGCCACCAGTTCAAGTG
CACCCACGAAGGGGAGGGCAAGCCCTACGAGGGCAAGCAGACCAACAGGATCAAGGTGGTGGAGGGAGGC
CCCCTGCCGTTCGCATTCGACATCCTGGCCACCCACTTTATGTACGGGAGCAAGGTGTTCATCAAGTACC
CCGCCGACCTCCCCGATTATTTTAAGCAGTCCTTCCCTGAGGGCTTCACATGGGAGAGAGTCATGGTGTT
CGAAGACGGGGGCGTGCTGACCGCCACCCAGGACACCAGCCTCCAGGACGGCGAGCTCATCTACAACGTC
AAGGTCAGAGGGGTGAACTTCCCAGCCAACGGCCCCGTGATGCAGAAGAAAACACTGGGCTGGGAGCCCA
GCACCGAGACCATGTACCCCGCTGACGGCGGCCTGGAAGGCAGATGCGACAAGGCCCTGAAGCTCGTGGG
CGGGGGCCACCTGCACGTCAACTTCAAGACCACATACAAGTCCAAGAAACCCGTGAAGATGCCCGGCGTC
CACTACGTGGACCGCAGACTGGAAAGAATCAAGGAGGCCGACAACGAGACCTACGTCGAGCAGTACGAGC
ACGCTGTGGCCAGATACTCCAACCTGGGCGGAGGCATGGACGAGCTGTACAAGTAGACGCGTTAAGTCGA
CAATCAACCTCTGGATTACAAAATTTGTGAAAGATTGACTGGTATTCTTAACTATGTTGCTCCTTTTACG
CTATGTGGATACGCTGCTTTAATGCCTTTGTATCATGCTATTGCTTCCCGTATGGCTTTCATTTTCTCCT
CCTTGTATAAATCCTGGTTGCTGTCTCTTTATGAGGAGTTGTGGCCCGTTGTCAGGCAACGTGGCGTGGT
GTGCACTGTGTTTGCTGACGCAACCCCCACTGGTTGGGGCATTGCCACCACCTGTCAGCTCCTTTCCGGG
ACTTTCGCTTTCCCCCTCCCTATTGCCACGGCGGAACTCATCGCCGCCTGCCTTGCCCGCTGCTGGACAG
GGGCTCGGCTGTTGGGCACTGACAATTCCGTGGTGTTGTCGGGGAAATCATCGTCCTTTCCTTGGCTGCT
CGCCTGTGTTGCCACCTGGATTCTGCGCGGGACGTCCTTCTGCTACGTCCCTTCGGCCCTCAATCCAGCG
GACCTTCCTTCCCGCGGCCTGCTGCCGGCTCTGCGGCCTCTTCCGCGTCTTCGCCTTCGCCCTCAGACGA
GTCGGATCTCCCTTTGGGCCGCCTCCCCGCGTCGACTTTAAGACCAATGACTTACAAGGCAGCTGTAGAT
CTTAGCCACTTTTTAAAAGAAAAGGGGGGACTGGAAGGGCTAATTCACTCCCAACGAAGACAAGATCTGC
TTTTTGCTTGTACTGGGTCTCTCTGGTTAGACCAGATCTGAGCCTGGGAGCTCTCTGGCTAACTAGGGAA
CCCACTGCTTAAGCCTCAATAAAGCTTGCCTTGAGTGCTTCAAGTAGTGTGTGCCCGTCTGTTGTGTGAC
TCTGGTAACTAGAGATCCCTCAGACCCTTTTAGTCAGTGTGGAAAATCTCTAGCAGTACGTATAGTAGTT
CATGTCATCTTATTATTCAGTATTTATAACTTGCAAAGAAATGAATATCAGAGAGTGAGAGGAACTTGTT
TATTGCAGCTTATAATGGTTACAAATAAAGCAATAGCATCACAAATTTCACAAATAAAGCATTTTTTTCA
CTGCATTCTAGTTGTGGTTTGTCCAAACTCATCAATGTATCTTATCATGTCTGGCTCTAGCTATCCCGCC
CCTAACTCCGCCCATCCCGCCCCTAACTCCGCCCAGTTCCGCCCATTCTCCGCCCCATGGCTGACTAATT
TTTTTTATTTATGCAGAGGCCGAGGCCGCCTCGGCCTCTGAGCTATTCCAGAAGTAGTGAGGAGGCTTTT
TTGGAGGCCTAGGGACGTACCCAATTCGCCCTATAGTGAGTCGTATTACGCGCGCTCACTGGCCGTCGTT
TTACAACGTCGTGACTGGGAAAACCCTGGCGTTACCCAACTTAATCGCCTTGCAGCACATCCCCCTTTCG
CCAGCTGGCGTAATAGCGAAGAGGCCCGCACCGATCGCCCTTCCCAACAGTTGCGCAGCCTGAATGGCGA
ATGGG
[124 nt withheld, positions 6936-7059]
C
[91 nt withheld, positions 7061-7151]
A
[49 nt withheld, positions 7153-7201]
CCTTTGACGTTGGAGTCCACGTTCTTT
[37 nt withheld, positions 7229-7265]
ACCCTATCTCGGTCTATTCTTTTGATTTATAAGGGATTTTGCCGATTTCGGCCTATTGGTTAAAAAATGA
GCTGATTTAACAAAAATTTAACGCGAATTTTAACAAAATATTAACGCTTACAATTTAGGTGGCACTTTTC
GGGGAAATGTGCGCGGAACCCCTATTTGTTTATTTTTCTAAATACATTCAAATATGTATCCGCTCATGAG
ACAATAACCCTGATAAATGCTTCAATAATATTGAAAAAGGAAGAGTATGAGTATTCAACATTTCCGTGTC
GCCCTTATTCCCTTTTTTGCGGCATTTTGCCTTCCTGTTTTTGCTCACCCAGAAACGCTGGTGAAAGTAA
AAGATGCTGAAGATCAGTTGGGTGCACGAGTGGGTTACATCGAACTGGATCTCAACAGCGGTAAGATCCT
TGAGAGTTTTCGCCCCGAAGAACGTTTTCCAATGATGAGCACTTTTAAAGTTCTGCTATGTGGCGCGGTA
TTATCCCGTATTGACGCCGGGCAAGAGCAACTCGGTCGCCGCATACACTATTCTCAGAATGACTTGGTTG
AGTACTCACCAGTCACAGAAAAGCATCTTACGGATGGCATGACAGTAAGAGAATTATGCAGTGCTGCCAT
AACCATGAGTGATAACACTGCGGCCAACTTACTTCTGACAACGATCGGAGGACCGAAGGAGCTAACCGCT
TTTTTGCACAACATGGGGGATCATGTAACTCGCCTTGATCGTTGGGAACCGGAGCTGAATGAAGCCATAC
CAAACGACGAGCGTGACACCACGATGCCTGTAGCAATGGCAACAACGTTGCGCAAACTATTAACTGGCGA
ACTACTTACTCTAGCTTCCCGGCAACAATTAATAGACTGGATGGAGGCGGATAAAGTTGCAGGACCACTT
CTGCGCTCGGCCCTTCCGGCTGGCTGGTTTATTGCTGATAAATCTGGAGCCGGTGAGCGTGGGTCTCGCG
GTATCATTGCAGCACTGGGGCCAGATGGTAAGCCCTCCCGTATCGTAGTTATCTACACGACGGGGAGTCA
GGCAACTATGGATGAACGAAATAGACAGATCGCTGAGATAGGTGCCTCACTGATTAAGCATTGGTAACTG
TCAGACCAAGTTTACTCATATATACTTTAGATTGATTTAAAACTTCATTTTTAATTTAAAAGGATCTAGG
TGAAGATCCTTTTTGATAATCTCATGACCAAAATCCCTTAACGTGAGTTTTCGTTCCACTGAGCGTCAGA
CCCCGTAGAAAAGATCAAAGGATCTTCTTGAGATCCTTTTTTTCTGCGCGTAATCTGCTGCTTGCAAACA
AAAAAACCACCGCTACCAGCGGTGGTTTGTTTGCCGGATCAAGAGCTACCAACTCTTTTTCCGAAGGTAA
CTGGCTTCAGCAGAGCGCAGATACCAAATACTGTTCTTCTAGTGTAGCCGTAGTTAGGCCACCACTTCAA
GAACTCTGTAGCACCGCCTACATACCTCGCTCTGCTAATCCTGTTACCAGTGGCTGCTGCCAGTGGCGAT
AAGTCGTGTCTTACCGGGTTGGACTCAAGACGATAGTTACCGGATAAGGCGCAGCGGTCGGGCTGAACGG
GGGGTTCGTGCACACAGCCCAGCTTGGAGCGAACGACCTACACCGAACTGAGATACCTACAGCGTGAGCT
ATGAGAAAGCGCCACGCTTCCCGAAGGGAGAAAGGCGGACAGGTATCCGGTAAGCGGCAGGGTCGGAACA
GGAGAGCGCACGAGGGAGCTTCCAGGGGGAAACGCCTGGTATCTTTATAGTCCTGTCGGGTTTCGCCACC
TCTGACTTGAGCGTCGATTTTTGTGATGCTCGTCAGGGGGGCGGAGCCTATGGAAAAACGCCAGCAACGC
GGCCTTTTTACGGTTCCTGGCCTTTTGCTGGCCTTTTGCTCACATGTTCTTTCCTGCGTTATCCCCTGAT
TCTGTGGATAACCGTATTACCGCCTTTGAGTGAGCTGATACCGCTC
Features (pLannotate 1.2.2; 29 found; start..end, strand, type, name):
      1..51      +  rep_origin     RSF ori (fragment): Plasmids containing the RSF 1030 origin of replication can be propagated in E. coli cells that contain additional plasmids with compatible origins.
     53..145     +  CDS            lacI (fragment): lac repressor; lacI; The lac repressor binds to the lac operator to inhibit transcription in E. coli. This inhibition can be relieved by adding lactose or isopropyl-β-D-thiogalactopyranoside (IPTG).
    158..179     +  protein_bind   CAP binding site: CAP binding activates transcription in the presence of cAMP. E. coli catabolite activator protein
    194..224     +  promoter       lac promoter: promoter for the E. coli lac operon
    232..248     +  protein_bind   lac operator: The lac repressor binds to the lac operator to inhibit transcription in E. coli. This inhibition can be relieved by adding lactose or isopropyl-β-D-thiogalactopyranoside (IPTG). lac repressor encoded by lacI
    293..311     +  promoter       T3 promoter: promoter for bacteriophage T3 RNA polymerase
    339..565     +  promoter       RSV promoter: Rous sarcoma virus enhancer/promoter
    566..746     +  LTR            5' LTR (truncated): truncated 5' long terminal repeat (LTR) from HIV-1
    793..918     +  misc_feature   HIV-1 Ψ: packaging signal of human immunodeficiency virus type 1
    902..1265    +  CDS            HIV-1 gag (fragment): gag protein from human immunodeficiency virus 1; gag
   1411..1644    +  misc_feature   RRE: The Rev response element (RRE) of HIV-1 allows for Rev-dependent mRNA export from the nucleus to the cytoplasm.
   2021..2047    +  CDS            Rev (fragment): human immunodeficiency virus 1 (HIV-1) Rev protein; rev; enhances nuclear export of unspliced and incompletely spliced viral mRNAs
   2051..2291    +  promoter       U6 promoter: RNA polymerase III promoter for human U6 snRNA
   2477..3136    -  CDS            deoC1: DEOC1_STAAN - Also known as dra. Experimental evidence at protein level: Swiss-Prot protein existence level 1. Catalyzes a reversible aldol reaction between acetaldehyde and D-glyceraldehyde 3-phosphate to generate 2-deoxy-D-ribose 5- phosphate. From Staphylococcus aureus (strain N315).
   4199..4242    +  misc_RNA       tracrRNA (fragment): trans-activating CRISPR RNA for the Streptococcus pyogenes CRISPR/Cas9 system
   4325..4442    +  misc_feature   cPPT/CTS: central polypurine tract and central termination sequence of HIV-1
   4511..4722    +  promoter       EF-1α core promoter: core promoter for human elongation factor EF-1α
   4742..5443    +  CDS            CyOFP1: CyOFP1 is a basic (constitutively fluorescent) long stokes shift fluorescent protein published in 2016, derived from Entacmaea quadricolor. It is reported to be a very rapidly-maturing monomer with moderate acid sensitivity.
   5462..6050    +  misc_feature   WPRE: woodchuck hepatitis virus posttranscriptional regulatory element
   6101..6120    +  misc_feature   cPPT/CTS (fragment): central polypurine tract and central termination sequence of HIV-1
   6122..6355    +  LTR            3' LTR (ΔU3): self-inactivating 3' long terminal repeat (LTR) from HIV-1
   6433..6554    +  polyA_signal   SV40 poly(A) signal: SV40 polyadenylation signal
   6594..6729    +  rep_origin     SV40 ori: SV40 origin of replication
   6750..6768    -  promoter       T7 promoter: promoter for bacteriophage T7 RNA polymerase
   6776..6931    +  CDS            lacZα (fragment): LacZα fragment of β-galactosidase; lacZ fragment
   6936..7364    +  rep_origin     f1 ori (sequence partly withheld): f1 bacteriophage origin of replication; arrow indicates direction of (+) strand synthesis
   7417..7521    +  promoter       AmpR promoter: bla
   7522..8382    +  CDS            AmpR: β-lactamase; bla; confers resistance to ampicillin, carbenicillin, and related antibiotics
   8553..9141    +  rep_origin     ori: high-copy-number ColE1/pMB1/pBR322/pUC origin of replication
