[The description below was written by a language model from this plasmid's Addgene catalogue record and pLannotate feature annotations shown in this document.]
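Description:
LRG2.1-CyOFP1 is an empty third-generation lentiviral CRISPR backbone for mammalian cells that co-expresses a single guide RNA and the fluorescent protein CyOFP1. It derives from the LRG2.1 vector, with the original GFP reporter replaced by CyOFP1. In bacteria it is maintained as a high-copy plasmid through a ColE1/pUC-type origin and selected with ampicillin via the β-lactamase gene. An f1 origin, an SV40 origin and poly(A) signal, and remnants of lac, T3 and T7 cloning-vector sequences also lie outside the viral region.

The transfer cassette begins with an RSV promoter fused to a truncated HIV-1 5' LTR, which makes genomic RNA production independent of Tat. It is followed by the Ψ packaging signal with a partial gag segment, the Rev response element for nuclear export, a cPPT/CTS element, and a self-inactivating ΔU3 3' LTR. Within this frame, a human U6 RNA polymerase III promoter sits upstream of a Streptococcus pyogenes tracrRNA-derived scaffold fragment. Between the two lies roughly two kilobases of intervening sequence, part of which matches a bacterial deoC gene in reverse orientation. This is probably a stuffer occupying the guide-cloning position, although the record does not describe it or name the cloning sites. Downstream, an EF-1α core promoter drives CyOFP1, a monomeric, rapidly maturing, long-Stokes-shift orange protein derived from Entacmaea quadricolor. A WPRE follows to enhance transcript expression.

No Cas9 is encoded, so the nuclease must be supplied separately. There is no drug-resistance marker for mammalian cells, and CyOFP1 fluorescence is the only means of identifying or sorting transduced cells. The associated publication concerns generating single-cell-derived knockout clones in mammalian cells with CRISPR/Cas9.
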