Addgene plasmid #124771: LRG2.1-CyOFP1
Purpose: (Empty Backbone) 3rd generation lentiviral plasmid to co-express a guide RNA and CyOFP1
Depositing lab: Jason Sheltzer. Depositing organization: Cold Spring Harbor Laboratory. Publication: Generating Single Cell-Derived Knockout Clones in Mammalian Cells with CRISPR/Cas9. Giuliano CJ, Lin A, Girish V, Sheltzer JM. Curr Protoc Mol Biol. 2019 Sep;128(1):e100. doi: 10.1002/cpmb.100. PubMed 31503414.
Backbone
  Vector backbone: LRG2.1 (Addgene #108098)
  Modifications to backbone: The LRG2.1 plasmid in which GFP has been replaced with CyOFP1.
  Vector type: Mammalian Expression, Lentiviral, CRISPR
  Selectable markers: CyOFP1
Growth in bacteria
  Bacterial resistance: Ampicillin, 100 μg/mL
  Growth temperature: 37°C
  Growth strain: NEB Stable
  Copy number: High Copy
Terms and licenses: Academic/Nonprofit Terms; Industry Terms: Not Available to Industry
How to cite: LRG2.1-CyOFP1 was a gift from Jason Sheltzer (Addgene plasmid # 124771 ; http://n2t.net/addgene:124771 ; RRID:Addgene_124771)
